>Addgene plasmid #34871 | pCFJ356 - MCS(cxTi10816, IV) | depositor full sequence | sequence record 42172 | pCFJ356 - MCS(cxTi10816, IV) sequence 7606 bps
ATGAGCACTTTTAAAGTTCTGCTATGTGGCGCGGTATTATCCCGTATTGACGCCGGGCAAGAGCAACTCG
GTCGCCGCATACACTATTCTCAGAATGACTTGGTTGAGTACTCACCAGTCACAGAAAAGCATCTTACGGA
TGGCATGACAGTAAGAGAATTATGCAGTGCTGCCATAACCATGAGTGATAACACTGCGGCCAACTTACTT
CTGACAACGATCGGAGGACCGAAGGAGCTAACCGCTTTTTTGCACAACATGGGGGATCATGTAACTCGCC
TTGATCGTTGGGAACCGGAGCTGAATGAAGCCATACCAAACGACGAGCGTGACACCACGATGCCTGTAGC
AATGGCAACAACGTTGCGCAAACTATTAACTGGCGAACTACTTACTCTAGCTTCCCGGCAACAATTAATA
GACTGGATGGAGGCGGATAAAGTTGCAGGACCACTTCTGCGCTCGGCCCTTCCGGCTGGCTGGTTTATTG
CTGATAAATCTGGAGCCGGTGAGCGTGGGTCTCGCGGTATCATTGCAGCACTGGGGCCAGATGGTAAGCC
CTCCCGTATCGTAGTTATCTACACGACGGGGAGTCAGGCAACTATGGATGAACGAAATAGACAGATCGCT
GAGATAGGTGCCTCACTGATTAAGCATTGGTAACTGTCAGACCAAGTTTACTCATATATACTTTAGATTG
ATTTAAAACTTCATTTTTAATTTAAAAGGATCTAGGTGAAGATCCTTTTTGATAATCTCATGACCAAAAT
CCCTTAACGTGAGTTTTCGTTCCACTGAGCGTCAGACCCCGTAGAAAAGATCAAAGGATCTTCTTGAGAT
CCTTTTTTTCTGCGCGTAATCTGCTGCTTGCAAACAAAAAAACCACCGCTACCAGCGGTGGTTTGTTTGC
CGGATCAAGAGCTACCAACTCTTTTTCCGAAGGTAACTGGCTTCAGCAGAGCGCAGATACCAAATACTGT
CCTTCTAGTGTAGCCGTAGTTAGGCCACCACTTCAAGAACTCTGTAGCACCGCCTACATACCTCGCTCTG
CTAATCCTGTTACCAGTGGCTGCTGCCAGTGGCGATAAGTCGTGTCTTACCGGGTTGGACTCAAGACGAT
AGTTACCGGATAAGGCGCAGCGGTCGGGCTGAACGGGGGGTTCGTGCACACAGCCCAGCTTGGAGCGAAC
GACCTACACCGAACTGAGATACCTACAGCGTGAGCTATGAGAAAGCGCCACGCTTCCCGAAGGGAGAAAG
GCGGACAGGTATCCGGTAAGCGGCAGGGTCGGAACAGGAGAGCGCACGAGGGAGCTTCCAGGGGGAAACG
CCTGGTATCTTTATAGTCCTGTCGGGTTTCGCCACCTCTGACTTGAGCGTCGATTTTTGTGATGCTCGTC
AGGGGGGCGGAGCCTATGGAAAAACGCCAGCAACGCGGCCTTTTTACGGTTCCTGGTCTTTTGCTGGCCT
TTTGCTCACATGTTCTTTCCTGCGTTATCCCCTGATTCTGTGGATAACCGTATTACCGCCTTTGAGTGAG
CTGATACCATCGAATTATCAACTATGTATAATAAAGTTGCGGTACCCAAGGCGACAACGTAAGTGACTGA
AGGCATTAAAGGTACATGCGTCCGCGCAAGTGTCCGCTTTTGCTGGCCTAACAAGTAAGAGAAACAAGTA
AGAAAGAGTAAGAGAAAACTCACCCGAGGTGTCTCTTCTAGCAACCGCCTATTCAGATAATTTTAAGCCA
GTTCGAGAGTTATTTGTCGCATGGTATAGAAGCTCGTTATTTACATTAAATTTTTAGTCTTCCCGCAGAA
GTGGACGATGCGATGGGCTACTTCAAAAATCTGACGCCACGTGTCAAGGACCTTCACAAGAGCATGACAA
ACTTGGAAGATATTAGCAAGTGGCAGAAGAAGGCCAGTTTCTCTGGCACCCTTGAGAATTACTCGCGTCT
CGGTGACAAGATCAATGTGAAACCATTTATGGATGCTGTTGATGCTAGAATGGGTGCCGAAGCTGATGCC
GTGAAAGGGGTATAAAGCTACTGTTGCACGACGACTCACAGACTAATCATTCCAGGTCCTCGCGATTTGT
GAAAAATACAAGTCATTCTACCAAAACGAGGGAAAACTTCACGCGGACAGTATCGCCAATTTGAATAGGA
CTCGGCTCGACATGGACAGTGCGGCGGATAAATATGCGAACAACGAGACTGAAGTTAACAAGACTCGTTT
GGATAACAGTACCACGGAATTTGAAGTGGCTTGTGAGAGGTTTGTAGGTCTTTCGTAGGCACGATATCCT
TATTTGAATGTGTTTCAGAATGCGAGAACTGGCGAACGGAATCAAGACAATTGAATCGAACCATTCTTCC
TGGCAAGACGGTCTTATGAAGGAGATTAAAGTGGCGTTGCGTAAATAAAGAAAGGATCCTCTTTGAAAAT
AAAGATTTTCTACATTCACTTATTTTTTTAGCTTTATACTTTTCAGATCGAATGAACTGTTTCCAACGTT
TCCATATTAATTTTTTTTAGTTAAAAAAGTTGGGTATTAACAGTTTTGTTAACAGTTTTGTCTTCCGACA
GATGTGAGACGGAAAAATGGCCAAAATTCGAGATTTTGACTAAAATCAGTGTAGCTTTTTCAAAATTTTG
AACCGGCATGAAAAAGTTTGAAAAGTTTTCGAGAAGTTTCAATCCGTTCATTTGAGCCCATGTTGGGTCT
ATAAGATCAAAATCGCCCGAACTGTTAGTCCTCCTTTAAGTTACGATTATTAACAAAATGTCGCCTAAGT
TTAGTTTCACACTTGTCTCACACTAGTCGATGAACTGTGTGACTACTGTAGTGAGTACAGTAGGGCCCGT
GTAAAAATACAAAAACCAAGAAAAAGTAAACCAAAATAAAAAACGAATTTATTGTTCACTACAACCAAAC
TGCAAAGTTCTTTTCTTACCCATCAGCTCAATCGTGTACTTGCGTGGAAACCCTAGGAGCCACTTTGTAC
AAGAAAGCTGGGTCACGGGCAGGAAACAGCTATGACCATGATTACGCCAAGCTACGTAATACGACTCACT
AGTGGGCAGATCTTCGAATGCATCGCGCGCACCGTACGTCTCGAGGAATTCCTGCAGGATATCTGGATCC
ACGAAGCTTCCCATGGTGACGTCACCGGTTCTAGATACCTAGGTGAGCTCTGGTACCCTCTAGTCAAGGC
CTTAAGTGAGTCGTATTACGGACTGGCCGTCGTTTTACACCCGTGCAGTTGAAATTGAAAATGAGTTAAA
GTTGGAGTTTTTATTGAAAACAGATTTCCGTGTGATTAGTGTTTTTAGCGAGTGTGACAGGACAGCGAAA
AAATATAGAAACAAGGGGGGAACTGAAAAGCTTAGGAATGCATTGAACATGAGAAGGGGAAGGGGAAGGA
ACAAACTAGACAGGAATTATTGGAATTTAATCACATTTGGAGTTTTTTTTCTATTCGACAGAATAATTAT
CCAGAACATTTTTGTATTAAATATTTATGCATCATATGAGTAGTCGGCTTTGTTGTGCATGACGAGTTTG
TTATCGACGAAATAGAAGCTGTCAGAACGAGTCTCGTTTGGATTGTTGATCATGTCGTCCACTGAAAAAG
AGATTAGTCTTTTGAATTGTACTTTTTAGAATAATGACTCACTGAGTTGTTGAGAGAGTTGAGGGAACTC
ATAGATATGTTCACAGTTGTTTCGTGAATTCGGAATACAGAATCCGAATTCAAAGTCAAAACACTTCAGA
AGGCGATCTTTGAAGAAGTGACGTTCGATCATTCGGAAATGATGGATTGGGATGTCTCCTACTTTGAATT
CCACAGTTGCTCCGACCGTTTTGAGTTTCAAAAAGTTTGGAGCAAATCTATAACGCACGTATCTTGCCGA
CTCCTGTGGCGACTCATCATTCTCCTGATCGTTCTCCGGTTTGGCGATCTCGAAAAGCACTTGCTCAGTG
TCCAGATCACGGATTTGGAACTTGGTGAACTCGATGTTATAGATGTTCGCAGATGGGGAGCATAAGAATC
CTAAATTTATGTTTTAAACTGAAATCCAAAGGGAGCAAGATACCTTGAGTGATTCCCGGAAGTGCTAAAA
CGTCGTTCGGAGTGATTTGAGCTTTCTTCGCAAGCTCCGATTCCGTTGTGATTCCTTGTTCGGTGCTTGG
TGGTGGCCGTGGCATCTGGAAATATGGAAAAGTTCAACAAAAAGAAAAGAGAAAAGAATGAAATCGGATA
TCAAGAGTTAGTTGAGCGGTTTCTCTAGTTTTCTGAGTCTCACCTGCGACGGGAAGGTCGCCGAGCCGGG
TGGAATCGATCGTTGTTGCTCGGCTTTCATATCGGTTTGGTTGGAAGCGGCTGAAAACGGAAAGAAGTGG
AAGAAGGAAAAGAGTGTGGTGTGACAGGAAAATGGTAATTAGAGGGTGCCAAATAACCAGCTATATTTTG
TTTTTTTTTGAAAACATTTTTAAAAAGAAAAATACGATAATGATATCAGATGGATTTCCGGAAAACTGGT
ATGAAAAATTTCAACCTTTTTGAGTACATGTAATCAAAATACACTTTGTAAATTATCATTTTTATTGAAA
CTCCACCATTTTTCTATTTATAACGCTAATAATTTGAAAAAGAAACCTATTGCGAACCGCGGGGTGAATC
CCAAAAACGAATGCGTTTTGGTGGAGTGATTGATTCGAATCGAAGAAGAAAAAGAAGAAGACGTGGAATA
GAGAGCTCACTCTTAACCGAGCAGCACACACCGACAGAAAAAAAAATGAAATGAATGAGGGTCTTCTTCT
TCTTCTTCTTCGAATGATTGACAGAAATGGGAAAAAGAGGAAGATTGAGAAGGGAAAAAGGAAGGAGAAA
AGAAGCAGAAGAAGACGTCAGAGAGGAGAGGAACGAGCGGAAAAGCAGCGGGCGCAAGTCATAGAAGTAG
CAGAGCTGGGGAGAAGAAGACACTATCCAAGAAAGGAATGACGAGAGAGTATGCAAAGGGGTATAGGGTG
CAGACAGAATAGGAACAGAATAACAGATGATGAGCCAAGAAGAGTTGAAAAGGGCGATGAATTTGTCATG
TAACTTAATTTGGGTCAATTTGAGCATGATGAATTGAAATCATCCCTTGTTGGGAGTTAATAACCGGTTT
GTTATCAGAAACCCTGTAATAGAAGGGCGCCCTAACTTTGAGCCAATTCATCCCGGTTTCTGTCAAATAT
ATCAAAAAGTGGTCAACTGACAAATTGTTTTTGATATTATAATAAACATTTTATCCGTTAACAATTTTCG
AATACTTTTTACAAGGACTTGGATAAATTGGCTCAAGCCTGCTTTTTTGTACAAACTTGCACTAGTGACA
CACGGCCAAATTTCTTATTTTCCTGCTATTTTCTCCAAATATGATTAAAATTTGTTCATTTCAAAATTGC
CTCCAACTTGTTTTGGGGCAAAAATTTCACAAAACTTCACAGCAAAATGTGAAACAATATTGCTATCTAT
TGAAAACATTAATGATAGTCGAGTGACTTCTTGAACCAATACTCATCGCATCAAATGCCTTTTCTCGAAT
ACTCTGTAATAATTGGCATATAAAAACATACATACTCATCAGTTTGAAAGCTAACCTTTACCATAATCAT
TACTAAAATTGGATTTAAAGCCGGACACCAAGAAAAAAGATACGGTAGATAAACTGACAGATGAGAAGTC
TCGATACGAAATAATGGCATTAGAAAAGACACATAGAATGGAATGTGGATAGTGAGAAATGGTAGAATGA
ACTGAAAAATTGAGAATTTAAGGAGAAATGTTATTTTTAAGCTGCTTTGCTTGAAACTTTGAATTTAAAA
TTTTAGAACAATTACTGTTTCAAAATATTTTTATTTTTATTTACTCCATTTGAAAAAAAAGCAACATTGC
TTGTTCAATTTCTGTTATTGCCTTACCTGAACCATAAGTACCATATTCAATTGTTGTTGAGACTTCATCG
AATTTGTACTCCGACTTCCCTTATGAATTTCGTATCTGATAATTGTCCAACAAACCATCGCAATTACTGT
AGTTATCACTAGAACAGCCATTATATAAATCGTACATGCCCATGAAATTGGGTCAGCAACAAAGTCATTC
AACGTGTAATCATATCTTTCTAGTGATGCAATTAAATATGCAGATTTTCCGATTCCATTCAGATTGTATA
CGATATATTCTGATAGTTGATCGTCAGCAGCATCTGGGACATAGCCAAAGGTGATTAGAACTGTGGATAT
TAGAGAGACAATAAATGATATGATTGTGGTTGTAAGGACCACGTTTTTTTGTGTTCTCGTTGTTCTGAAA
GTATAATTTGTAGATTCTTAAACTCAGAATTTATCATATTTGAACTCCGCTGTTTTTGAATTAAGTAATA
GCTGAAACAGTGAACATTAGTTTAAAAATATAATTTTACAGGCACGCACAAACTTCGGTGTGGGTACGTA
TTACCTGCCTCCTATTGAATATTCATTGTTTAAACGTTTTCAGAAAAAAAGTGTACATGTTTTTTGGAGT
ATGATGATGATGTAGTCGCAAGGCAGATATGAAATGTAGGTAACACAGTGCACAGATGCGTTTTTTGCCA
ACATCAAGGGTTGTAAGTAACTTTTCAGAGAAAAACATATAGAAATTTTGTTTCAAGTATCGTATCAGTT
TTTTTCTGATTAACTTATAAAAAGAACTCTTCGACAATTTGAATGCTTAATTTAAAAAAATTAAGTCGAA
TATTTCAGCATGCCAACCCGGGAGCAACTTTTCTATACAAAGTTGATAGCTTGGCGGATCCCTGGCGTTA
CCCAACTTAATCGCCTTGCAGCACATCCCCCTTTCGCCAGCTGGCGTAATAGCGAAGAGGCCCGCACCGA
TCGCCCTTCCCAACAGTTGCGCAGCCTGAATGGCGAATGGCGCCTGATGCGGTATTTTCTCCTTACGCAT
CTGTGCGGTATTTCACACCGCATATGGTGCACTCTCAGTACAATCTGCTCTGATGCCGCATAGTTAAGCC
AGCCCCGACACCCGCCAACACCCGCTGACGCGCCCTGACGGGCTTGTCTGCTCCCGGCATCCGCTTACAG
ACAAGCTGTGACCGTCTCCGGGAGCTGCATGTGTCAGAGGTTTTCACCGTCATCACCGAAACGCGCGAGA
CGAAAGGGCCTCGTGATACGCCTATTTTTATAGGTTAATGTCATGATAATAATGGTTTCTTAGACGTCAG
GTGGCACTTTTCGGGGAAATGTGCGCGGAACCCCTATTTGTTTATTTTTCTAAATACATTCAAATATGTA
TCCGCTCATGAGACAATAACCCTGATAAATGCTTCAATAATATTGAAAAAGGAAGAGTATGAGTATTCAA
CATTTCCGTGTCGCCCTTATTCCCTTTTTTGCGGCATTTTGCCTTCCTGTTTTTGCTCACCCAGAAACGC
TGGTGAAAGTAAAAGATGCTGAAGATCAGTTGGGTGCACGAGTGGGTTACATCGAACTGGATCTCAACAG
CGGTAAGATCCTTGAGAGTTTTCGCCCCGAAGAACGTTTTCCAATG
Features (pLannotate 1.2.2; 13 found; start..end, strand, type, name):
    834..1422    +  rep_origin     ori: high-copy-number ColE1/pMB1/pBR322/pUC origin of replication
   1559..1579    +  protein_bind   attB3: mutant version of attB; core recombination site for the Gateway® BP reaction BP Clonase™
   3000..3020    +  protein_bind   attB2: mutant version of attB; core recombination site for the Gateway® BP reaction BP Clonase™
   3242..3259    +  CDS            lacZα (fragment): LacZα fragment of β-galactosidase; lacZ fragment
   3528..4370    -  CDS            unc-119: UN119_CAEEL - Experimental evidence at protein level: Swiss-Prot protein existence level 1. Myristoyl-binding protein that acts as a cargo adapter: specifically binds the myristoyl moiety of a subset of N-terminally myristoylated proteins and is required for their localization. Plays a key role in ciliary membrane localization of proteins. Required for the establishment or function of the nervous system. From Caenorhabditis elegans.
   4481..4498    +  misc_feature   P element 5' end (fragment): No description available
   5359..5379    -  protein_bind   attB1: mutant version of attB; core recombination site for the Gateway® BP reaction BP Clonase™
   6815..6835    -  protein_bind   attB4: mutant version of attB; core recombination site for the Gateway® BP reaction BP Clonase™
   6850..6967    +  CDS            lacZα (fragment): LacZα fragment of β-galactosidase; lacZ fragment
   6973..7072    -  misc_feature   bom (fragment): basis of mobility region from pBR322
   7174..7209    -  CDS            rop (fragment): Rop protein, which maintains plasmids at low copy number; rop
   7304..7408    +  promoter       AmpR promoter: bla
   7409..663     +  CDS            AmpR (across the origin): β-lactamase; bla; confers resistance to ampicillin, carbenicillin, and related antibiotics
