[The description below was written by a language model from this plasmid's Addgene catalogue record and pLannotate feature annotations shown in this document.]
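Description:
pCFJ356 - MCS(cxTi10816, IV) is a C. elegans targeting vector built by Gateway cloning in a pDESTR4-R3 backbone from which the M13F and M13R primer sites were removed. Its name and associated publication place it in the Mos1-mediated transgenesis toolkit, directing insertion to the cxTi10816 Mos1 transposon site on chromosome IV. In bacteria it is maintained as a high-copy plasmid through a ColE1/pUC-type origin and selected with ampicillin via the bla promoter and β-lactamase gene. Short remnants of lacZα, bom and rop are also detected and appear to be backbone leftovers rather than functional parts.

The 7,606 nt sequence shows the layout expected of a three-fragment Gateway assembly: attB4 and attB1 bracket one segment of roughly 1.4 kb, attB2 and attB3 bracket another of similar size, and the central region lies between attB1 and attB2. The two outer segments carry no annotated features; given the recorded insert ("cxTi10816 targeting"), they are most plausibly the left and right genomic homology arms flanking the Mos1 site, though the feature table does not label them. The central segment contains an unc-119 coding sequence, matched to the C. elegans protein, which normally serves as a rescue marker so that transgenic animals can be recognised in an unc-119 mutant background. It presumably also holds the multiple cloning site indicated by "MCS" in the name, which is not annotated separately. A brief match to a P element end is probably incidental.

In use, a transgene of interest would be cloned into the MCS. After Mos1 excision creates a chromosomal break, the cassette is copied into the locus by homology-directed repair from the arms, yielding an integrated transgene at a defined genomic position.
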