Addgene plasmid #34871: pCFJ356 - MCS(cxTi10816, IV)
Depositing lab: Erik Jorgensen. Depositing organization: University of Utah. Publication: Improved Mos1-mediated transgenesis in C. elegans. Frokjaer-Jensen C, Davis MW, Ailion M, Jorgensen EM. Nat Methods. 2012 Jan 30;9(2):117-8. doi: 10.1038/nmeth.1865. PubMed 22290181.
Backbone
  Vector backbone: pDESTR4-R3
  Modifications to backbone: Removal of M13F and M13R primer sites
  Vector type: Worm targeting
Growth in bacteria
  Bacterial resistance: Ampicillin, 100 μg/mL
  Growth temperature: 37°C
  Growth strain: Top10
  Copy number: High Copy
Gene/Insert
  Gene/Insert name: cxTi10816 targeting
  Species: C. elegans (nematode)
  Cloning method: Gateway Cloning
  Sequencing primers: 5′ M13F; 3′ M13R
Terms and licenses: Academic/Nonprofit Terms; Industry Terms: Not Available to Industry
How to cite: pCFJ356 - MCS(cxTi10816, IV) was a gift from Erik Jorgensen (Addgene plasmid # 34871 ; http://n2t.net/addgene:34871 ; RRID:Addgene_34871)
