>Addgene plasmid #34871 | pCFJ356 - MCS(cxTi10816, IV) | addgene partial sequence | sequence record 68921 | M13Fwd20
TAGAGGGTACCAGAGCTCACCTAGGTATCTAGAACCGGTGACGTCACCATGGGAAGCTTCGTGGATCCAG
ATATCCTGCAGGAATTCCTCGAGACGTACGGTGCGCGCGATGCATTCGAAGATCTGCCCACTAGTGAGTC
GTATTACGTAGCTTGGCGTAATCATGGTCATAGCTGTTTCCTGCCCGTGACCCAGCTTTCTTGTACAAAG
TGGCTCCTAGGGTTTCCACGCAAGTACACGATTGAGCTGATGGGTAAGAAAAGAACTTTGCAGTTTGGTT
GTAGTGAACAATAAATTCGTTTTTTATTTTGGTTTACTTTTTCTTGGTTTTTGTATTTTTACACGGGCCC
TACTGTACTCACTACAGTAGTCACACAGTTCATCGACTAGTGTGAGACAAGTGTGAAACTAAACTTAGGC
GACATTTTGTTAATAATCGTAACTTAAAGGAGGACTAACAGTTCGGGCGATTTTGATCTTATAGACCCAA
CATGGGCTCAAATGAACGGATTGAAACTTCTCGAAAACTTTTCAAACTTTTTCATGCCGGTTCAAAATTT
TGAAAAAGCTACACTGATTTTAGTCAAAATCTCGAATTTTGGCCATTTTTCCGTCTCACATCTGTCGGAA
GACAAAACTGTTAACAAAACTGTTAATACCCAACTTTTTTAACTAAAAAAAATTAATATGGAAACGTTGG
AAACAGTTCATTCGATCTGAAAAGTATAAAGCTAAAAAAATAAGTGAATGTAGAAAATCTTTATTTTCAA
AGAGGATCCTTTCTTTATTTACGCAACGCCACTTTAATCTCCTTCATAAGACCGTCTTGCCAGGAAGAAT
GGTTCGATTCAATTGTCTTGATTCCGTTCGCCAGTTCTCGCATTCTGAAACACATTCAAATAAGGATATC
GTGCCTACGAAAGACCTACA
